>Addgene plasmid #182511 | C-SWAT GFP DAmP | addgene full sequence | sequence record 358281 | Addgene NGS Result
TCGCGCGTTTCGGTGATGACGGTGAAAACCTCTGACACATGCAGCTCCCGGAGACGGTCACAGCTTGTCT
GTAAGCGGATGCCGGGAGCAGACAAGCCCGTCAGGGCGCGTCAGCGGGTGTTGGCGGGTGTCGGGGCTGG
CTTAACTATGCGGCATCAGAGCAGATTGTACTGAGAGTGCACCACGCTTTTCAATTCAATTCATCACCAT
CCTCATGAAAACTGTGTAACATAATAACCGAAGTGTCGAAAAGGTGGCACCTTGTCCAATTGAACACGCT
CGATGAAAAAAATAAGATATATATAAGGTTAAGTAAAGCGTCTGTTAGAAAGGAAGTTTTTCCTTTTTCT
TGCTCTCTTGTCTTTTCATCTACTATTTCCTTCGTGTAATACAGGGTCGTCAGATACATAGATACAATTC
TATTACCCCCATCCATACAATGCCATCTCATTTCGATACTGTTCAACTACACGCCGGCCAAGAGAACCCT
GGTGACAATGCTCACAGATCCAGAGCTGTACCAATTTACGCCACCACTTCTTATGTTTTCGAAAACTCTA
AGCATGGTTCGCAATTGTTTGGTCTAGAAGTTCCAGGTTACGTCTATTCCCGTTTCCAAAACCCAACCAG
TAATGTTTTGGAAGAAAGAATTGCTGCCTTAGAAGGTGGTGCTGCTGCTTTGGCTGTTTCCTCCGGTCAA
GCCGCTCAAACCCTTGCCATCCAAGGTTTGGCACACACTGGTGACAACATCGTTTCCACTTCTTACTTAT
ACGGTGGTACTTATAACCAGTTCAAAATCTCGTTCAAAAGATTTGGTATCGAGGCTAGATTTGTTGAAGG
TGACAATCCAGAAGAATTCGAAAAGGTCTTTGATGAAAGAACCAAGGCTGTTTATTTGGAAACCATTGGT
AATCCAAAGTACAATGTTCCGGATTTTGAAAAAATTGTTGCAATTGCTCACAAACACGGTATTCCAGTTG
TCGTTGACAACACATTTGGTGCCGGTGGTTACTTCTGTCAGCCAATTAAATACGGTGCTGATATTGTAAC
ACATTCTGCTACCAAATGGATTGGTGGTCATGGTACTACTATCGGTGGTATTATTGTTGACTCTGGTAAG
TTCCCATGGAAGGACTACCCAGAAAAGTTCCCTCAATTCTCTCAACCTGCCGAAGGATATCACGGTACTA
TCTACAATGAAGCCTACGGTAACTTGGCATACATCGTTCATGTTAGAACTGAACTATTAAGAGATTTGGG
TCCATTGATGAACCCATTTGCCTCTTTCTTGCTACTACAAGGTGTTGAAACATTATCTTTGAGAGCTGAA
AGACACGGTGAAAATGCATTGAAGTTAGCCAAATGGTTAGAACAATCCCCATACGTATCTTGGGTTTCAT
ACCCTGGTTTAGCATCTCATTCTCATCATGAAAATGCTAAGAAGTATCTATCTAACGGTTTCGGTGGTGT
CTTATCTTTCGGTGTAAAAGACTTACCAAATGCCGACAAGGAAACTGACCCATTCGAACTTTCTGGTGCT
CAAGTTGTTGACAATTTAAAGCTTGCCTCTAACTTGGCCAATGTTGGTGATGCCAAGACCTTAGTCATTG
CTCCATACTTCACTACCCACAAACAATTAAATGACAAAGAAAAGTTGGCATCTGGTGTTACCAAGGACTT
AATTCGTGTCTCTGTTGGTATCGAATTTATTGATGACATTATTGCAGACTTCCAGCAATCTTTTGAAACT
GTTTTCGCTGGCCAAAAACCATGAGTGTGCGTGATGAGTTGTAAAATTATGTATAAACCTACTTTCTCTC
ACAAGTACTGCGGTGTGAAATACCGCACAGATGCGTAAGGAGAAAATACCGCATCAGGAAATTGTAAGCG
TTAATATTTTGTTAAAATTCGCGTTAAATTTTTGTTAAATCAGCTCATTTTTTAACCAATAGGCCGAAAT
CGGCAAAATCCCTTATAAATCAAAAGAATAGACCGAGATAGGGT
[37 nt withheld, positions 2005-2041]
AAAGAACGTGGACTCCAACGTCAAAGG
[49 nt withheld, positions 2069-2117]
T
[91 nt withheld, positions 2119-2209]
G
[124 nt withheld, positions 2211-2334]
CCATTCGCCATTCAGGCTGCGCAACTGTTGGGAAGGGCGATCGGTGCGGGCCTCTTCGCTATTACGCCAG
CTGGCGAAAGGGGGATGTGCTGCAAGGCGATTAAGTTGGGTAACGCCAGGGTTTTCCCAGTCACGACGTT
GTAAAACGACGGCCAGTGAGCGCGCGTAATACGACTCACTATAGGGCGAATTGGGTACCGGGCCCCCCCT
CGAGGTCGACGGTATCGATAAGCTTGATATCGAATTCCTGCAGCTATATTACCCTGTTATCCCTACGTAC
GCTGCAGGTCGACGGTGGCGGTTCTGGCGGTGGCGGATCCCGGATCCCCGGGTTAATTAACAGTAAAGGA
GAAGAACTTTTCACTGGAGTTGTCCCAATTCTTGTTGAATTAGATGGTGATGTTAATGGGCACAAATTTT
CTGTCAGTGGAGAGGGTGAAGGTGATGCAACATACGGAAAACTTACCCTTAAATTTATTTGCACTACTGG
AAAACTACCTGTTCCATGGCCAACACTTGTCACTACTTTCACTTATGGTGTTCAATGCTTTTCAAGATAC
CCAGATCATATGAAACGGCATGACTTTTTCAAGAGTGCCATGCCCGAAGGTTATGTACAGGAAAGAACTA
TATTTTTCAAAGATGACGGGAACTACAAGACACGTGCTGAAGTCAAGTTTGAAGGTGATACCCTTGTTAA
TAGAATCGAGTTAAAAGGTATTGATTTTAAAGAAGATGGAAACATTCTTGGACACAAATTGGAATACAAC
TATAACTCACACAATGTATACATCATGGCAGACAAACAAAAGAATGGAATCAAAGTTAACTTCAAAATTA
GACACAACATTGAAGATGGAAGCGTTCAACTAGCAGACCATTATCAACAAAATACTCCAATTGGCGATGG
CCCTGTCCTTTTACCAGACAACCATTACCTGTCCACACAATCTGCCCTTTCGAAAGATCCCAACGAAAAG
AGAGACCACATGGTCCTTCTTGAGTTTGTAACAGCTGCTGGGATTACACATGGCATGGATGAACTATACA
AATAGACTAGTACATGGAGGCCCAGAATACCCTCCTTGACAGTCTTGACGTGCGCAGCTCAGGGGCATGA
TGTGACTGTCGCCCGTACATTTAGCCCATACATCCCCATGTATAATCATTTGCATCCATACATTTTGATG
GCCGCACGGCGCGAAGCAAAAATTACGGCTCCTCGCTGCGGACCTGCGAGCAGGGAAACGCTCCCCTCAC
AGACGCGTTGAATTGTCCCCACGCCGCGCCCCTGTAGAGAAATATAAAAGGTTAGGATTTGCCACTGAGG
TTCTTCTTTCATATACTTCCTTTTAAAATCTTGCTAGGATACAGTTCTCACATCACATCCGAACATAAAC
AACCATGGGTAAAAAGCCTGAACTCACCGCGACGTCTGTCGAGAAGTTTCTGATCGAAAAGTTCGACAGC
GTCTCCGACCTGATGCAGCTCTCGGAGGGCGAAGAATCTCGTGCTTTCAGCTTCGATGTAGGAGGGCGTG
GATATGTCCTGCGGGTAAATAGCTGCGCCGATGGTTTCTACAAAGATCGTTATGTTTATCGGCACTTTGC
ATCGGCCGCGCTCCCGATTCCGGAAGTGCTTGACATTGGGGAATTCAGCGAGAGCCTGACCTATTGCATC
TCCCGCCGTGCACAGGGTGTCACGTTGCAAGACCTGCCTGAAACCGAACTGCCCGCTGTTCTGCAGCCGG
TCGCGGAGGCCATGGATGCGATCGCTGCGGCCGATCTTAGCCAGACGAGCGGGTTCGGCCCATTCGGACC
GCAAGGAATCGGTCAATACACTACATGGCGTGATTTCATATGCGCGATTGCTGATCCCCATGTGTATCAC
TGGCAAACTGTGATGGACGACACCGTCAGTGCGTCCGTCGCGCAGGCTCTCGATGAGCTGATGCTTTGGG
CCGAGGACTGCCCCGAAGTCCGGCACCTCGTGCACGCGGATTTCGGCTCCAACAATGTCCTGACGGACAA
TGGCCGCATAACAGCGGTCATTGACTGGAGCGAGGCGATGTTCGGGGATTCCCAATACGAGGTCGCCAAC
ATCTTCTTCTGGAGGCCGTGGTTGGCTTGTATGGAGCAGCAGACGCGCTACTTCGAGCGGAGGCATCCGG
AGCTTGCAGGATCGCCGCGGCTCCGGGCGTATATGCTCCGCATTGGTCTTGACCAACTCTATCAGAGCTT
GGTTGACGGCAATTTCGATGATGCAGCTTGGGCGCAGGGTCGATGCGACGCAATCGTCCGATCCGGAGCC
GGGACTGTCGGGCGTACACAAATCGCCCGCAGAAGCGCGGCCGTCTGGACCGATGGCTGTGTAGAAGTAC
TCGCCGATAGTGGAAACCGACGCCCCAGCACTCGTCCGAGGGCAAAGGAATAATCAGTACTGACAATAAA
AAGATTCTTGTTTTCAAGAACTTGTCATTTGTATAGTTTTTTTATATTGTAGTTGTTCTATTTTAATCAA
ATGTTAGCGTGATTTATATTTTTTTTCGCCTCGACATCATCTGCCCAGATGCGAAGTTAAGTGCGCAGAA
AGTAATATCATGCGTCAATCGTATGTGAATGCTGGTCGCTATACTGAGTTCTTCTTTGAGATATCGATTG
AACGAGCTCGAATTCATCGATGTTTAAACCTATATTACCCTGTTATCCCTAGCGTAACTCGGCCGCCACC
GCGGTGGAGCTCCAGCTTTTGTTCCCTTTAGTGAGGGTTAATTGCGCGCTTGGCGTAATCATGGTCATAG
CTGTTTCCTGTGTGAAATTGTTATCCGCTCACAATTCCACACAACATACGAGCCGGAAGCATAAAGTGTA
AAGCCTGGGGTGCCTAATGAGTGAGCTAACTCACATTAATTGCGTTGCGCTCACTGCCCGCTTTCCAGTC
GGGAAACCTGTCGTGCCAGCTGCATTAATGAATCGGCCAACGCGCGGGGAGAGGCGGTTTGCGTATTGGG
CGCTCTTCCGCTTCCTCGCTCACTGACTCGCTGCGCTCGGTCGTTCGGCTGCGGCGAGCGGTATCAGCTC
ACTCAAAGGCGGTAATACGGTTATCCACAGAATCAGGGGATAACGCAGGAAAGAACATGTGAGCAAAAGG
CCAGCAAAAGGCCAGGAACCGTAAAAAGGCCGCGTTGCTGGCGTTTTTCCATAGGCTCCGCCCCCCTGAC
GAGCATCACAAAAATCGACGCTCAAGTCAGAGGTGGCGAAACCCGACAGGACTATAAAGATACCAGGCGT
TTCCCCCTGGAAGCTCCCTCGTGCGCTCTCCTGTTCCGACCCTGCCGCTTACCGGATACCTGTCCGCCTT
TCTCCCTTCGGGAAGCGTGGCGCTTTCTCATAGCTCACGCTGTAGGTATCTCAGTTCGGTGTAGGTCGTT
CGCTCCAAGCTGGGCTGTGTGCACGAACCCCCCGTTCAGCCCGACCGCTGCGCCTTATCCGGTAACTATC
GTCTTGAGTCCAACCCGGTAAGACACGACTTATCGCCACTGGCAGCAGCCACTGGTAACAGGATTAGCAG
AGCGAGGTATGTAGGCGGTGCTACAGAGTTCTTGAAGTGGTGGCCTAACTACGGCTACACTAGAAGAACA
GTATTTGGTATCTGCGCTCTGCTGAAGCCAGTTACCTTCGGAAAAAGAGTTGGTAGCTCTTGATCCGGCA
AACAAACCACCGCTGGTAGCGGTGGTTTTTTTGTTTGCAAGCAGCAGATTACGCGCAGAAAAAAAGGATC
TCAAGAAGATCCTTTGATCTTTTCTACGGGGTCTGACGCTCAGTGGAACGAAAACTCACGTTAAGGGATT
TTGGTCATGAGATTATCAAAAAGGATCTTCACCTAGATCCTTTTAAATTAAAAATGAAGTTTTAAATCAA
TCTAAAGTATATATGAGTAAACTTGGTCTGACAGTTACCAATGCTTAATCAGTGAGGCACCTATCTCAGC
GATCTGTCTATTTCGTTCATCCATAGTTGCCTGACTCCCCGTCGTGTAGATAACTACGATACGGGAGGGC
TTACCATCTGGCCCCAGTGCTGCAATGATACCGCGAGACCCACGCTCACCGGCTCCAGATTTATCAGCAA
TAAACCAGCCAGCCGGAAGGGCCGAGCGCAGAAGTGGTCCTGCAACTTTATCCGCCTCCATCCAGTCTAT
TAATTGTTGCCGGGAAGCTAGAGTAAGTAGTTCGCCAGTTAATAGTTTGCGCAACGTTGTTGCCATTGCT
ACAGGCATCGTGGTGTCACGCTCGTCGTTTGGTATGGCTTCATTCAGCTCCGGTTCCCAACGATCAAGGC
GAGTTACATGATCCCCCATGTTGTGCAAAAAAGCGGTTAGCTCCTTCGGTCCTCCGATCGTTGTCAGAAG
TAAGTTGGCCGCAGTGTTATCACTCATGGTTATGGCAGCACTGCATAATTCTCTTACTGTCATGCCATCC
GTAAGATGCTTTTCTGTGACTGGTGAGTACTCAACCAAGTCATTCTGAGAATAGTGTATGCGGCGACCGA
GTTGCTCTTGCCCGGCGTCAATACGGGATAATACCGCGCCACATAGCAGAACTTTAAAAGTGCTCATCAT
TGGAAAACGTTCTTCGGGGCGAAAACTCTCAAGGATCTTACCGCTGTTGAGATCCAGTTCGATGTAACCC
ACTCGTGCACCCAACTGATCTTCAGCATCTTTTACTTTCACCAGCGTTTCTGGGTGAGCAAAAACAGGAA
GGCAAAATGCCGCAAAAAAGGGAATAAGGGCGACACGGAAATGTTGAATACTCATACTCTTCCTTTTTCA
ATATTATTGAAGCATTTATCAGGGTTATTGTCTCATGAGCGGATACATATTTGAATGTATTTAGAAAAAT
AAACAAATAGGGGTTCCGCGCACATTTCCCCGAAAAGTGCCACCTGGGTCCTTTTCATCACGTGCTATAA
AAATAATTATAATTTAAATTTTTTAATATAAATATATAAATTAAAAATAGAAAGTAAAAAAAGAAATTAA
AGAAAAAATAGTTTTTGTTTTCCGAAGATGTAAAAGACTCTAGGGGGATCGCCAACAAATACTACCTTTT
ATCTTGCTCTTCCTGCTCTCAGGTATTAATGCCGAATTGTTTCATCTTGTCTGTGTAGAAGACCACACAC
GAAAATCCTGTGATTTTACATTTTACTTATCGTTAATCGAATGTATATCTATTTAATCTGCTTTTCTTGT
CTAATAAATATATATGTAAAGTACGCTTTTTGTTGAAATTTTTTAAACCTTTGTTTATTTTTTTTTCTTC
ATTCCGTAACTCTTCTACCTTCTTTATTTACTTTCTAAAATCCAAATACAAAACATAAAAATAAATAAAC
ACAGAGTAAATTCCCAAATTATTCCATCATTAAAAGATACGAGGCGCGTGTAAGTTACAGGCAAGCGATC
CGTCTAAGAAACCATTATTATCATGACATTAACCTATAAAAATAGGCGTATCACGAGGCCCTTTCGTC
Features (pLannotate 1.2.2; 23 found; start..end, strand, type, name):
    137..184     +  misc_feature   bom (fragment): basis of mobility region from pBR322
    190..206     +  promoter       URA3 promoter (fragment): S. cerevisiae URA3
    207..439     +  promoter       MET17 promoter (fragment): S. cerevisiae MET17; expression is repressed by methionine; MET15; MET25
    440..1774    +  CDS            MET17: O-acetylserine and O-acetylhomoserine sulfhydrylase, required for sulfur amino acid synthesis; S. cerevisiae MET17 MET15; MET25
   1829..1878    +  misc_feature   bom (fragment): basis of mobility region from pBR322
   1906..2334    -  rep_origin     f1 ori (sequence partly withheld): f1 bacteriophage origin of replication; arrow indicates direction of (+) strand synthesis
   2338..2493    -  CDS            lacZα (fragment): LacZα fragment of β-galactosidase; lacZ fragment
   2501..2519    +  promoter       T7 promoter: promoter for bacteriophage T7 RNA polymerase
   2528..2588    -  misc_feature   MCS (fragment): pBluescript multiple cloning site
   2676..3389    +  CDS            GFP: Aequoria victoria green fluorescent protein
   3396..4970    +  gene           hphMX6: yeast selectable marker conferring hygromycin resistance
   4773..4970    +  terminator     TEF terminator: Ashbya gossypii TEF terminator
   5054..5076    -  misc_feature   MCS (fragment): pBluescript multiple cloning site
   5089..5107    -  promoter       T3 promoter: promoter for bacteriophage T3 RNA polymerase
   5152..5168    -  protein_bind   lac operator: The lac repressor binds to the lac operator to inhibit transcription in E. coli. This inhibition can be relieved by adding lactose or isopropyl-β-D-thiogalactopyranoside (IPTG). lac repressor encoded by lacI
   5176..5206    -  promoter       lac promoter: promoter for the E. coli lac operon
   5221..5242    -  protein_bind   CAP binding site: CAP binding activates transcription in the presence of cAMP. E. coli catabolite activator protein
   5255..5347    -  CDS            lacI (fragment): lac repressor; lacI; The lac repressor binds to the lac operator to inhibit transcription in E. coli. This inhibition can be relieved by adding lactose or isopropyl-β-D-thiogalactopyranoside (IPTG).
   5530..6118    -  rep_origin     ori: high-copy-number ColE1/pMB1/pBR322/pUC origin of replication
   6289..7149    -  CDS            AmpR: β-lactamase; bla; confers resistance to ampicillin, carbenicillin, and related antibiotics
   7150..7254    -  promoter       AmpR promoter: bla
   7291..7794    +  misc_feature   CEN/ARS: S. cerevisiae CEN6 centromere fused to an autonomously replicating sequence
   7862..35      +  CDS            rop (fragment) (across the origin): Rop protein, which maintains plasmids at low copy number; rop
