[The description below was written by a language model from this plasmid's Addgene catalogue record and pLannotate feature annotations shown in this document.]
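Description:
C-SWAT GFP DAmP is a yeast donor (tag-swap) plasmid built on the pMaM482 backbone, listed at about 7.9 kb, for use with the C-SWAT system of C-terminal tagging in budding yeast. It is a shuttle vector. In E. coli it replicates from a high-copy ColE1/pUC-type origin and is selected with ampicillin through the β-lactamase gene. It also retains pBluescript-derived remnants: an f1 origin, lacZα and lac promoter/operator fragments, and flanking T7 and T3 promoters. In S. cerevisiae it is maintained as a low-copy episome through a CEN6/ARS element. Selection in yeast uses MET17 (MET15/MET25) under its own promoter fragment, which complements methionine/cysteine auxotrophy.

The payload lies between the multiple cloning site remnants. It consists of a GFP coding sequence followed within a few bases by the hphMX6 hygromycin B resistance cassette, which ends in the Ashbya gossypii TEF terminator. This arrangement produces the DAmP (decreased abundance by mRNA perturbation) effect. When the module is swapped into the C-terminus of a target gene, the tagged open reading frame runs directly into the marker cassette rather than into a native or dedicated 3′ UTR. This generally destabilises the transcript and lowers protein levels. GFP remains fused to the protein, so the reduced abundance can be monitored. The annotated features do not show the homology arms or cleavage sites that mediate the C-SWAT exchange, so these cannot be described from this record. According to the record, the plasmid belongs to a set of strain construction vectors for gene expression knockdown in budding yeast.
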