Addgene plasmid #182511: C-SWAT GFP DAmP
Purpose: C-SWAT compatible vector for C-terminal tagging with GFP DAmP. GFP is immediately followed by the Hygromycin B (Hph) resistance cassette.
Depositing lab: Rob Mitra. Depositing organization: Washington University in Saint Louis. Publication: A Suite of New Strain Construction Vectors for Gene Expression Knockdown in Budding Yeast. Shively CA, Dong F, Mitra RD. ACS Synth Biol. 2023 Jan 17. doi: 10.1021/acssynbio.2c00547. PubMed 36650116.
Backbone
  Vector backbone: pMaM482
  Total vector size (bp): 7867
  Vector type: Yeast Expression
  Selectable markers: MET/CYS
Growth in bacteria
  Bacterial resistance: Ampicillin, 100 μg/mL
  Growth temperature: 37°C
  Growth strain: DH5alpha
  Copy number: Unknown
Gene/Insert
  Gene/Insert name: GFP
  Tag / fusion protein: GFP (C terminal on backbone)
Terms and licenses: Academic/Nonprofit Terms; Industry Terms: Not Available to Industry
How to cite: C-SWAT GFP DAmP was a gift from Rob Mitra (Addgene plasmid # 182511 ; http://n2t.net/addgene:182511 ; RRID:Addgene_182511)
